Addgene plasmid #248568: pHAGE-KNL1-s24a_s60a-dCas9
Purpose: A CRISPR-based technology to study chromosome-specific aneuploidy by targeting human centromeres
Depositing lab: Teresa Davoli. Depositing organization: NYU Grossman School of Medicine. Publication: KaryoCreate: A CRISPR-based technology to study chromosome-specific aneuploidy by targeting human centromeres. Bosco N, Goldberg A, Zhao X, Mays JC, Cheng P, Johnson AF, Bianchi JJ, Toscani C, Di Tommaso E, Katsnelson L, Annuar D, Mei S, Faitelson RE, Pesselev IY, Mohamed KS, Mermerian A, Camacho-Hernandez EM, Gionco CA, Manikas J, Tseng YS, Sun Z, Fani S, Keegan S, Lippman SM, Fenyo D, Giunta S, Santaguida S, Davoli T. Cell. 2023 Apr 27;186(9):1985-2001.e19. doi: 10.1016/j.cell.2023.03.029. Epub 2023 Apr 18. PubMed 37075754.
Backbone
  Vector backbone: pHAGE-TREx-DEST
  Vector type: Mammalian Expression, CRISPR
Growth in bacteria
  Bacterial resistance: Ampicillin, 100 μg/mL
  Growth temperature: 30°C
  Growth strain: NEB Stable
  Copy number: High Copy
Gene/Insert
  Gene/Insert name: KNL1-s24a_s60a-dCas9 (alt name: KNL1(S24A;S60A)-dCas9)
  Species: H. sapiens (human)
  Mutation: KNL1 S24A, S60A; Cas9 D10A, H840A
  Promoter: CMV, TetO2
  Tag / fusion protein: HA, 2xNLS (C terminal on insert)
  Cloning method: Gateway Cloning
Terms and licenses: Academic/Nonprofit Terms; Industry Terms: Not Available to Industry
How to cite: pHAGE-KNL1-s24a_s60a-dCas9 was a gift from Teresa Davoli (Addgene plasmid # 248568 ; http://n2t.net/addgene:248568 ; RRID:Addgene_248568)
