[The description below was written by a language model from this plasmid's Addgene catalogue record and pLannotate feature annotations shown in this document.]
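Description:
pHAGE-KNL1-s24a_s60a-dCas9 is an HIV-1-based, self-inactivating lentiviral expression plasmid built on the pHAGE-TREx-DEST Gateway destination backbone for use in mammalian cells. It is propagated in E. coli through a high-copy ColE1/pUC-type origin and selected with ampicillin (AmpR). The annotated viral elements are a truncated 5' LTR, the Ψ packaging signal with a partial gag region, the RRE, cPPT/CTS, WPRE and a ΔU3 3' LTR. Together these allow the region between the LTRs to be packaged into lentiviral particles and integrated into target cells, with the U3 deletion disabling LTR promoter activity after integration.

The payload, flanked by attB1 and attB2 sites left from Gateway recombination, is a fusion of a short N-terminal fragment of human KNL1 to catalytically dead S. pyogenes Cas9 (D10A, H840A). The annotation tool matched the KNL1 fragment, roughly 250 nt, to the mouse orthologue, but the record gives the species as human. It carries S24A and S60A substitutions. An HA tag and two nuclear localization signals are recorded at the C terminus, although they are not separately annotated in the feature table. Expression is driven by the CMV enhancer/promoter followed by two tet operator sites (TetO2). This arrangement permits tetracycline/doxycycline-regulated expression in cells that supply the Tet repressor, and constitutive expression otherwise. A downstream mouse PGK promoter drives blasticidin S deaminase for selection of transduced cells.

The construct belongs to the KaryoCreate system for studying chromosome-specific aneuploidy. With centromere-targeting guide RNAs supplied separately, dCas9 tethers the mutant kinetochore protein fragment to the centromeres of chosen human chromosomes. The record does not state the specific functional effect of the S24A/S60A mutations.
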