Features (pLannotate 1.2.2; 31 found; start..end, strand, type, name):
     10..313     +  enhancer       CMV enhancer: human cytomegalovirus immediate early enhancer
    314..517     +  promoter       CMV promoter: human cytomegalovirus (CMV) immediate early promoter
    519..538     +  promoter       PLtetO-1 promoter (fragment): modified phage lambda PL promoter with tet operator sites (Lutz and Bujard, 1997)
    540..559     +  promoter       PLtetO-1 promoter (fragment): modified phage lambda PL promoter with tet operator sites (Lutz and Bujard, 1997)
    567..600     +  promoter       TRE3GV promoter (fragment): 3rd-generation Tet-responsive promoter that can be activated by binding of Tet-On® 3G, optimized for retroviral and lentiviral vectors
    700..724     +  protein_bind   attB1: mutant version of attB; recombination site for the Gateway® BP reaction BP Clonase™
    750..1001    +  CDS            Knl1 (fragment): KNL1_MOUSE - Also known as Casc5. Experimental evidence at protein level: Swiss-Prot protein existence level 1. Performs two crucial functions during mitosis: it is essential for spindle-assembly checkpoint signaling and for correct chromosome alignment. Directly links spindle checkpoint proteins BUB1 and BUB1B to kinetochores. Part of the MIS12 complex, which may be fundamental for kinetochore formation and proper chromosome segregation during mitosis. Acts in coordination with CENPK to recruit the NDC80 complex to the outer kinetochore (By similarity). From Mus musculus (Mouse).
   1010..5111    +  CDS            Cas9 (fragment): Cas9 (Csn1) endonuclease from the Streptococcus pyogenes Type II CRISPR/Cas system generates RNA-guided double strand breaks in DNA
   5266..5290    -  protein_bind   attB2: mutant version of attB; recombination site for the Gateway® BP reaction BP Clonase™
   5390..5889    +  promoter       PGK promoter: mouse phosphoglycerate kinase 1 promoter
   5910..6308    +  CDS            BSD: blasticidin S deaminase; Aspergillus terreus BSD; confers resistance to blasticidin
   6375..6963    +  misc_feature   WPRE: woodchuck hepatitis virus posttranscriptional regulatory element
   6971..7036    +  CDS            nef (fragment): NEF_HV1Z2 - Experimental evidence at protein level: Swiss-Prot protein existence level 1. Extracellular Nef protein targets CD4(+) T-lymphocytes for apoptosis by interacting with CXCR4 surface receptors. From Human immunodeficiency virus type 1 group M subtype D (isolate Z2/CDC-Z34) (HIV-1).
   7038..7271    +  LTR            3' LTR (ΔU3): self-inactivating 3' long terminal repeat (LTR) from HIV-1
   7476..7580    +  promoter       AmpR promoter: bla
   7581..8441    +  CDS            AmpR: β-lactamase; bla; confers resistance to ampicillin, carbenicillin, and related antibiotics
   8612..9200    +  rep_origin     ori: high-copy-number ColE1/pMB1/pBR322/pUC origin of replication
   9383..9437    +  CDS            lacI (fragment): lac repressor; lacI; The lac repressor binds to the lac operator to inhibit transcription in E. coli. This inhibition can be relieved by adding lactose or isopropyl-β-D-thiogalactopyranoside (IPTG).
   9443..9536    +  rep_origin     SV40 ori (fragment): SV40 origin of replication
   9561..9598    +  CDS            lacI (fragment): lac repressor; lacI; The lac repressor binds to the lac operator to inhibit transcription in E. coli. This inhibition can be relieved by adding lactose or isopropyl-β-D-thiogalactopyranoside (IPTG).
   9611..9632    +  protein_bind   CAP binding site: CAP binding activates transcription in the presence of cAMP. E. coli catabolite activator protein
   9647..9677    +  promoter       lac promoter: promoter for the E. coli lac operon
   9681..9703    +  protein_bind   lac operator (fragment): The lac repressor binds to the lac operator to inhibit transcription in E. coli. This inhibition can be relieved by adding lactose or isopropyl-β-D-thiogalactopyranoside (IPTG). lac repressor encoded by lacI
   9735..9818    +  polyA_signal   SV40 poly(A) signal (fragment): SV40 polyadenylation signal
   9985..10314   +  CDS            nef (fragment): NEF_HV1BR - Experimental evidence at protein level: Swiss-Prot protein existence level 1. Extracellular Nef protein targets CD4(+) T-lymphocytes for apoptosis by interacting with CXCR4 surface receptors (PubMed:14990729). From Human immunodeficiency virus type 1 group M subtype B (isolate BRU/LAI) (HIV-1).
  10362..10619   +  LTR            5' LTR (truncated): truncated 5' long terminal repeat (LTR) from HIV-1
  10666..10791   +  misc_feature   HIV-1 Ψ: packaging signal of human immunodeficiency virus type 1
  10775..11113   +  CDS            HIV-1 gag (fragment): gag protein from human immunodeficiency virus 1; gag
  11288..11521   +  misc_feature   RRE: The Rev response element (RRE) of HIV-1 allows for Rev-dependent mRNA export from the nucleus to the cytoplasm.
  11898..11998   +  CDS            Rev (fragment): human immunodeficiency virus 1 (HIV-1) Rev protein; rev; enhances nuclear export of unspliced and incompletely spliced viral mRNAs
  12043..12160   +  misc_feature   cPPT/CTS: central polypurine tract and central termination sequence of HIV-1
>Addgene plasmid #248568 | pHAGE-KNL1-s24a_s60a-dCas9 | addgene full sequence | sequence record 498334 | Addgene NGS Result
CATGCATGTCGTTACATAACTTACGGTAAATGGCCCGCCTGGCTGACCGCCCAACGACCCCCGCCCATTG
ACGTCAATAATGACGTATGTTCCCATAGTAACGCCAATAGGGACTTTCCATTGACGTCAATGGGTGGAGT
ATTTACGGTAAACTGCCCACTTGGCAGTACATCAAGTGTATCATATGCCAAGTACGCCCCCTATTGACGT
CAATGACGGTAAATGGCCCGCCTGGCATTATGCCCAGTACATGACCTTATGGGACTTTCCTACTTGGCAG
TACATCTACGTATTAGTCATCGCTATTACCATGGTGATGCGGTTTTGGCAGTACATCAATGGGCGTGGAT
AGCGGTTTGACTCACGGGGATTTCCAAGTCTCCACCCCATTGACGTCAATGGGAGTTTGTTTTGGCACCA
AAATCAACGGGACTTTCCAAAATGTCGTAACAACTCCGCCCCATTGACGCAAATGGGCGGTAGGCGTGTA
CGGTGGGAGGTCTATATAAGCAGAGCTCTCCCTATCAGTGATAGAGATCTCCCTATCAGTGATAGAGATC
GTCGACGAGCTCGTTTAGTGAACCGTCAGATCGCCTGGAGACGCCATCCACGCTGTTTTGACCTCCATAG
AAGACACCGGGACCGATCCAGCCTCCGGACTCTAGAGGATCCCTACCGGTGATATCCTCGAGCCCATCAA
CAAGTTTGTACAAAAAAGCAGGCTCCGCGGCCGCCCCCTTCACCCTCGAATGGATGGGGTGTCTTCAGAG
GCTAATGAAGAAAATGACAATATAGAGAGACCTGTTAGAAGACGGCATGCCTCAATATTGAAACCCCCAA
GGAGTCCTCTTCAGGACCTCAGAGGTGGGAATGAAACAGTTCAAGAGTCAAACGCGTTAAGGAATAAGAA
AAACTCTCGTCGAGTCGCCTTTGCAGATACTATAAAGGTATTCCAGACGGAGTCTCATATGAAAATAGTG
AGAAAGTCAGGCGGTTCCGGCGGAGGGTCGGACAAGAAGTACAGCATCGGCCTGGCCATCGGCACCAACT
CTGTGGGCTGGGCCGTGATCACCGACGAGTACAAGGTGCCCAGCAAGAAATTCAAGGTGCTGGGCAACAC
CGACCGGCACAGCATCAAGAAGAACCTGATCGGCGCCCTGCTGTTCGACAGCGGAGAAACAGCCGAGGCC
ACCCGGCTGAAGAGAACCGCCAGAAGAAGATACACCAGACGGAAGAACCGGATCTGCTATCTGCAAGAGA
TCTTCAGCAACGAGATGGCCAAGGTGGACGACAGCTTCTTCCACAGACTGGAAGAGTCCTTCCTGGTGGA
AGAGGATAAGAAGCACGAGCGGCACCCCATCTTCGGCAACATCGTGGACGAGGTGGCCTACCACGAGAAG
TACCCCACCATCTACCACCTGAGAAAGAAACTGGTGGACAGCACCGACAAGGCCGACCTGCGGCTGATCT
ATCTGGCCCTGGCCCACATGATCAAGTTCCGGGGCCACTTCCTGATCGAGGGCGACCTGAACCCCGACAA
CAGCGACGTGGACAAGCTGTTCATCCAGCTGGTGCAGACCTACAACCAGCTGTTCGAGGAAAACCCCATC
AACGCCAGCGGCGTGGACGCCAAGGCCATCCTGTCTGCCAGACTGAGCAAGAGCAGACGGCTGGAAAATC
TGATCGCCCAGCTGCCCGGCGAGAAGAAGAATGGCCTGTTCGGCAACCTGATTGCCCTGAGCCTGGGCCT
GACCCCCAACTTCAAGAGCAACTTCGACCTGGCCGAGGATGCCAAACTGCAGCTGAGCAAGGACACCTAC
GACGACGACCTGGACAACCTGCTGGCCCAGATCGGCGACCAGTACGCCGACCTGTTTCTGGCCGCCAAGA
ACCTGTCCGACGCCATACTGCTGAGCGACATCCTGAGAGTGAACACCGAGATCACCAAGGCCCCCCTGAG
CGCCTCTATGATCAAGAGATACGACGAGCACCACCAGGACCTGACCCTGCTGAAAGCTCTCGTGCGGCAG
CAGCTGCCTGAGAAGTACAAAGAGATTTTCTTCGACCAGAGCAAGAACGGCTACGCCGGCTACATCGATG
GCGGAGCCAGCCAGGAAGAGTTCTACAAGTTCATCAAGCCCATCCTGGAAAAGATGGACGGCACCGAGGA
ACTGCTCGTGAAGCTGAACAGAGAGGACCTGCTGCGGCAGCAGCGGACCTTCGACAACGGCAGCATCCCC
CACCAGATCCACCTGGGAGAGCTGCACGCCATTCTGCGGCGGCAGGAAGATTTTTACCCATTCCTGAAGG
ACAACCGGGAAAAGATCGAGAAGATCCTGACCTTCCGCATCCCCTACTACGTGGGCCCTCTGGCCAGGGG
AAACAGCAGATTCGCCTGGATGACCAGAAAGAGCGAGGAAACCATCACCCCCTGGAACTTCGAGGAAGTG
GTGGACAAGGGCGCCAGCGCCCAGAGCTTCATCGAGCGGATGACCAACTTCGATAAGAACCTGCCCAACG
AGAAGGTGCTGCCCAAGCACAGCCTGCTGTACGAGTACTTCACCGTGTACAACGAGCTGACCAAAGTGAA
ATACGTGACCGAGGGAATGAGAAAGCCCGCCTTCCTGAGCGGCGAGCAGAAAAAAGCCATCGTGGACCTG
CTGTTCAAGACCAACCGGAAAGTGACCGTGAAGCAGCTGAAAGAGGACTACTTCAAGAAAATCGAGTGCT
TCGACTCCGTGGAAATCTCCGGCGTGGAAGATCGGTTCAACGCCTCCCTGGGCACATACCACGATCTGCT
GAAAATTATCAAGGACAAGGACTTCCTGGACAATGAGGAAAACGAGGACATTCTGGAAGATATCGTGCTG
ACCCTGACACTGTTTGAGGACAGAGAGATGATCGAGGAACGGCTGAAAACCTATGCCCACCTGTTCGACG
ACAAAGTGATGAAGCAGCTGAAGCGGCGGAGATACACCGGCTGGGGCAGGCTGAGCCGGAAGCTGATCAA
CGGCATCCGGGACAAGCAGTCCGGCAAGACAATCCTGGATTTCCTGAAGTCCGACGGCTTCGCCAACAGA
AACTTCATGCAGCTGATCCACGACGACAGCCTGACCTTTAAAGAGGACATCCAGAAAGCCCAGGTGTCCG
GCCAGGGCGATAGCCTGCACGAGCACATTGCCAATCTGGCCGGCAGCCCCGCCATTAAGAAGGGCATCCT
GCAGACAGTGAAGGTGGTGGACGAGCTCGTGAAAGTGATGGGCCGGCACAAGCCCGAGAACATCGTGATC
GAAATGGCCAGAGAGAACCAGACCACCCAGAAGGGACAGAAGAACAGCCGCGAGAGAATGAAGCGGATCG
AAGAGGGCATCAAAGAGCTGGGCAGCCAGATCCTGAAAGAACACCCCGTGGAAAACACCCAGCTGCAGAA
CGAGAAGCTGTACCTGTACTACCTGCAGAATGGGCGGGATATGTACGTGGACCAGGAACTGGACATCAAC
CGGCTGTCCGACTACGATGTGGACGCTATCGTGCCTCAGAGCTTTCTGAAGGACGACTCCATCGATAACA
AAGTGCTGACTCGGAGCGACAAGAACCGGGGCAAGAGCGACAACGTGCCCTCCGAAGAGGTCGTGAAGAA
GATGAAGAACTACTGGCGCCAGCTGCTGAATGCCAAGCTGATTACCCAGAGGAAGTTCGACAATCTGACC
AAGGCCGAGAGAGGCGGCCTGAGCGAACTGGATAAGGCCGGCTTCATCAAGAGACAGCTGGTGGAAACCC
GGCAGATCACAAAGCACGTGGCACAGATCCTGGACTCCCGGATGAACACTAAGTACGACGAGAACGACAA
ACTGATCCGGGAAGTGAAAGTGATCACCCTGAAGTCCAAGCTGGTGTCCGATTTCCGGAAGGATTTCCAG
TTTTACAAAGTGCGCGAGATCAACAACTACCACCACGCCCACGACGCCTACCTGAACGCCGTCGTGGGAA
CCGCCCTGATCAAAAAGTACCCTAAGCTGGAAAGCGAGTTCGTGTACGGCGACTACAAGGTGTACGACGT
GCGGAAGATGATCGCCAAGAGCGAGCAGGAAATCGGCAAGGCTACCGCCAAGTACTTCTTCTACAGCAAC
ATCATGAACTTTTTCAAGACCGAGATTACCCTGGCCAACGGCGAGATCCGGAAGCGGCCTCTGATCGAGA
CAAACGGCGAAACAGGCGAGATCGTGTGGGATAAGGGCCGGGACTTTGCCACCGTGCGGAAAGTGCTGTC
TATGCCCCAAGTGAATATCGTGAAAAAGACCGAGGTGCAGACAGGCGGCTTCAGCAAAGAGTCTATCCTG
CCCAAGAGGAACAGCGACAAGCTGATCGCCAGAAAGAAGGACTGGGACCCTAAGAAGTACGGCGGCTTCG
ACAGCCCCACCGTGGCCTATTCTGTGCTGGTGGTGGCCAAAGTGGAAAAGGGCAAGTCCAAGAAACTGAA
GAGTGTGAAAGAGCTGCTGGGGATCACCATCATGGAAAGAAGCAGCTTCGAGAAGAATCCCATCGACTTT
CTGGAAGCCAAGGGCTACAAAGAAGTGAAAAAGGACCTGATCATCAAGCTGCCTAAGTACTCCCTGTTCG
AGCTGGAAAACGGCCGGAAGAGAATGCTGGCCTCTGCCGGCGAACTGCAGAAGGGAAACGAACTGGCCCT
GCCCTCCAAATATGTGAACTTCCTGTACCTGGCCAGCCACTATGAGAAGCTGAAGGGCTCCCCCGAGGAT
AATGAGCAGAAACAGCTGTTTGTGGAACAGCACAAACACTACCTGGACGAGATCATCGAGCAGATCAGCG
AGTTCTCCAAGAGAGTGATCCTGGCCGACGCTAATCTGGACAAGGTGCTGAGCGCCTACAACAAGCACAG
AGACAAGCCTATCAGAGAGCAGGCCGAGAATATCATCCACCTGTTTACCCTGACCAATCTGGGAGCCCCT
GCCGCCTTCAAGTACTTTGACACCACCATCGACCGGAAGAGGTACACCAGCACCAAAGAGGTGCTGGACG
CCACCCTGATCCACCAGAGCATCACCGGCCTGTACGAGACACGGATCGACCTGTCTCAGCTGGGAGGCGA
CGCCTATCCCTATGACGTGCCCGATTATGCCAGCCTGGGCAGCGGCTCCCCCAAGAAAAAACGCAAGGTG
GAAGATCCTAAGAAAAAGCGGAAAGTGGACGGCATTGGTAGTGGGAGCAACGGCAGCAGCGGATCCTGAA
AGGGTGGGCGCGCCGACCCAGCTTTCTTGTACAAAGTGGTTTGCGCATAGCTAGGTAGCCTAGAGGGCCC
GCGGTTCGAATACCCATACGACGTCCCAGACTACGCTTAGTAATGATTAATTAAACTAGAAATTCTACCG
GGTAGGGGAGGCGCTTTTCCCAAGGCAGTCTGGAGCATGCGCTTTAGCAGCCCCGCTGGGCACTTGGCGC
TACACAAGTGGCCTCTGGCCTCGCACACATTCCACATCCACCGGTAGGCGCCAACCGGCTCCGTTCTTTG
GTGGCCCCTTCGCGCCACCTTCTACTCCTCCCCTAGTCAGGAAGTTCCCCCCCGCCCCGCAGCTCGCGTC
GTGCAGGACGTGACAAATGGAAGTAGCACGTCTCACTAGTCTCGTGCAGATGGACAGCACCGCTGAGCAA
TGGAAGCGGGTAGGCCTTTGGGGCAGCGGCCAATAGCAGCTTTGCTCCTTCGCTTTCTGGGCTCAGAGGC
TGGGAAGGGGTGGGTCCGGGGGCGGGCTCAGGGGCGGGCTCAGGGGCGGGGCGGGCGCCCGAAGGTCCTC
CGGAGGCCCGGCATTCTGCACGCTTCAAAAGCGCACGTCTGCCGCGCTGTTCTCCTCTTCCTCATCTCCG
GGCCTTTCGACCTGCAGCCCAAGCTTACCATGGCCAAGCCTTTGTCTCAAGAAGAATCCACCCTCATTGA
AAGAGCAACGGCTACAATCAACAGCATCCCCATCTCTGAAGACTACAGCGTCGCCAGCGCAGCTCTCTCT
AGCGACGGCCGCATCTTCACTGGTGTCAATGTATATCATTTTACTGGGGGACCTTGTGCAGAACTCGTGG
TGCTGGGCACTGCTGCTGCTGCGGCAGCTGGCAACCTGACTTGTATCGTCGCGATCGGAAATGAGAACAG
GGGCATCTTGAGCCCCTGCGGACGGTGCCGACAGGTGCTTCTCGATCTGCATCCTGGGATCAAAGCCATA
GTGAAGGACAGTGATGGACAGCCGACGGCAGTTGGGATTCGTGAATTGCTGCCCTCTGGTTATGTGTGGG
AGGGCTAACGCCCGCCCCACGACCCGCAGCGCCCGACCGAAAGGAGCGCACGACCCCATGCATCGATAGA
TCCTAATCAACCTCTGGATTACAAAATTTGTGAAAGATTGACTGGTATTCTTAACTATGTTGCTCCTTTT
ACGCTATGTGGATACGCTGCTTTAATGCCTTTGTATCATGCTATTGCTTCCCGTATGGCTTTCATTTTCT
CCTCCTTGTATAAATCCTGGTTGCTGTCTCTTTATGAGGAGTTGTGGCCCGTTGTCAGGCAACGTGGCGT
GGTGTGCACTGTGTTTGCTGACGCAACCCCCACTGGTTGGGGCATTGCCACCACCTGTCAGCTCCTTTCC
GGGACTTTCGCTTTCCCCCTCCCTATTGCCACGGCGGAACTCATCGCCGCCTGCCTTGCCCGCTGCTGGA
CAGGGGCTCGGCTGTTGGGCACTGACAATTCCGTGGTGTTGTCGGGGAAATCATCGTCCTTTCCTTGGCT
GCTCGCCTGTGTTGCCACCTGGATTCTGCGCGGGACGTCCTTCTGCTACGTCCCTTCGGCCCTCAATCCA
GCGGACCTTCCTTCCCGCGGCCTGCTGCCGGCTCTGCGGCCTCTTCCGCGTCTTCGCCTTCGCCCTCAGA
CGAGTCGGATCTCCCTTTGGGCCGCCTCCCCGCCTGAGATCCTTTAAGACCAATGACTTACAAGGCAGCT
GTAGATCTTAGCCACTTTTTAAAAGAAAAGGGGGGACTGGAAGGGCTAATTCACTCCCAACGAAGACAAG
ATCTGCTTTTTGCTTGTACTGGGTCTCTCTGGTTAGACCAGATCTGAGCCTGGGAGCTCTCTGGCTAACT
AGGGAACCCACTGCTTAAGCCTCAATAAAGCTTGCCTTGAGTGCTTCAAGTAGTGTGTGCCCGTCTGTTG
TGTGACTCTGGTAACTAGAGATCCCTCAGACCCTTTTAGTCAGTGTGGAAAATCTCTAGCAGTAGTAGTT
CATGTCATCTTATTATTCAGTATTTATAACTTGCAAAGAAATGAATATCAGAGAGTGAGAGGCCCGGGTT
AATTAAGGAAAGGGCTAGATCATTCTTGAAGACGAAAGGGCCTCGTGATACGCCTATTTTTATAGGTTAA
TGTCATGATAATAATGGTTTCTTAGACGTCAGGTGGCACTTTTCGGGGAAATGTGCGCGGAACCCCTATT
TGTTTATTTTTCTAAATACATTCAAATATGTATCCGCTCATGAGACAATAACCCTGATAAATGCTTCAAT
AATATTGAAAAAGGAAGAGTATGAGTATTCAACATTTCCGTGTCGCCCTTATTCCCTTTTTTGCGGCATT
TTGCCTTCCTGTTTTTGCTCACCCAGAAACGCTGGTGAAAGTAAAAGATGCTGAAGATCAGTTGGGTGCA
CGAGTGGGTTACATCGAACTGGATCTCAACAGCGGTAAGATCCTTGAGAGTTTTCGCCCCGAAGAACGTT
TTCCAATGATGAGCACTTTTAAAGTTCTGCTATGTGGCGCGGTATTATCCCGTGTTGACGCCGGGCAAGA
GCAACTCGGTCGCCGCATACACTATTCTCAGAATGACTTGGTTGAGTACTCACCAGTCACAGAAAAGCAT
CTTACGGATGGCATGACAGTAAGAGAATTATGCAGTGCTGCCATAACCATGAGTGATAACACTGCGGCCA
ACTTACTTCTGACAACGATCGGAGGACCGAAGGAGCTAACCGCTTTTTTGCACAACATGGGGGATCATGT
AACTCGCCTTGATCGTTGGGAACCGGAGCTGAATGAAGCCATACCAAACGACGAGCGTGACACCACGATG
CCTGTAGCAATGGCAACAACGTTGCGCAAACTATTAACTGGCGAACTACTTACTCTAGCTTCCCGGCAAC
AATTAATAGACTGGATGGAGGCGGATAAAGTTGCAGGACCACTTCTGCGCTCGGCCCTTCCGGCTGGCTG
GTTTATTGCTGATAAATCTGGAGCCGGTGAGCGTGGGTCTCGCGGTATCATTGCAGCACTGGGGCCAGAT
GGTAAGCCCTCCCGTATCGTAGTTATCTACACGACGGGGAGTCAGGCAACTATGGATGAACGAAATAGAC
AGATCGCTGAGATAGGTGCCTCACTGATTAAGCATTGGTAACTGTCAGACCAAGTTTACTCATATATACT
TTAGATTGATTTAAAACTTCATTTTTAATTTAAAAGGATCTAGGTGAAGATCCTTTTTGATAATCTCATG
ACCAAAATCCCTTAACGTGAGTTTTCGTTCCACTGAGCGTCAGACCCCGTAGAAAAGATCAAAGGATCTT
CTTGAGATCCTTTTTTTCTGCGCGTAATCTGCTGCTTGCAAACAAAAAAACCACCGCTACCAGCGGTGGT
TTGTTTGCCGGATCAAGAGCTACCAACTCTTTTTCCGAAGGTAACTGGCTTCAGCAGAGCGCAGATACCA
AATACTGTTCTTCTAGTGTAGCCGTAGTTAGGCCACCACTTCAAGAACTCTGTAGCACCGCCTACATACC
TCGCTCTGCTAATCCTGTTACCAGTGGCTGCTGCCAGTGGCGATAAGTCGTGTCTTACCGGGTTGGACTC
AAGACGATAGTTACCGGATAAGGCGCAGCGGTCGGGCTGAACGGGGGGTTCGTGCACACAGCCCAGCTTG
GAGCGAACGACCTACACCGAACTGAGATACCTACAGCGTGAGCTATGAGAAAGCGCCACGCTTCCCGAAG
GGAGAAAGGCGGACAGGTATCCGGTAAGCGGCAGGGTCGGAACAGGAGAGCGCACGAGGGAGCTTCCAGG
GGGAAACGCCTGGTATCTTTATAGTCCTGTCGGGTTTCGCCACCTCTGACTTGAGCGTCGATTTTTGTGA
TGCTCGTCAGGGGGGCGGAGCCTATGGAAAAACGCCAGCAACGCGGCCTTTTTACGGTTCCTGGCCTTTT
GCTGGCCTTTTGCTCACATGTTCTTTCCTGCGTTATCCCCTGATTCTGTGGATAACCGTATTACCGCCTT
TGAGTGAGCTGATACCGCTCGCCGCAGCCGAACGACCGAGCGCAGCGAGTCAGTGAGCGAGGAAGCGGAA
GAGCGCCCAATACGCAAACCGCCTCTCCCCGCGCGTTGGCCGATTCATTAATGCAGCAAGCTCATGGCTG
ACTAATTTTTTTTATTTATGCAGAGGCCGAGGCCGCCTCGGCCTCTGAGCTATTCCAGAAGTAGTGAGGA
GGCTTTTTTGGAGGCCTAGGCTTTTGCAAAAAGCTCCCCGTGGCACGACAGGTTTCCCGACTGGAAAGCG
GGCAGTGAGCGCAACGCAATTAATGTGAGTTAGCTCACTCATTAGGCACCCCAGGCTTTACACTTTATGC
TTCCGGCTCGTATGTTGTGTGGAATTGTGAGCGGATAACAATTTCACACAGGAAACAGCTATGACATGAT
TACGAATTTCACAAATAAAGCATTTTTTTCACTGCATTCTAGTTGTGGTTTGTCCAAACTCATCAATGTA
TCTTATCATGTCTGGATCAACTGGATAACTCAAGCTAACCAAAATCATCCCAAACTTCCCACCCCATACC
CTATTACCACTGCCAATTACCTGTGGTTTCATTTACTCTAAACCTGTGATTCCTCTGAATTATTTTCATT
TTAAAGAAATTGTATTTGTTAAATATGTACTACAAACTTAGTAGTTGGAAGGGCTAATTCACTCCCAAAG
AAGACAAGATATCCTTGATCTGTGGATCTACCACACACAAGGCTACTTCCCTGATTAGCAGAACTACACA
CCAGGGCCAGGGGTCAGATATCCACTGACCTTTGGATGGTGCTACAAGCTAGTACCAGTTGAGCCAGATA
AGGTAGAAGAGGCCAATAAAGGAGAGAACACCAGCTTGTTACACCCTGTGAGCCTGCATGGGATGGATGA
CCCGGAGAGAGAAGTGTTAGAGTGGAGGTTTGACAGCCGCCTAGCATTTCATCACGTGGCCCGAGAGCTG
CATCCGGAGTACTTCAAGAACTGCTGATATCGAGCTTGCTACAAGGGACTTTCCGCTGGGGACTTTCCAG
GGAGGCGTGGCCTGGGCGGGACTGGGGAGTGGCGAGCCCTCAGATCCTGCATATAAGCAGCTGCTTTTTG
CCTGTACTGGGTCTCTCTGGTTAGACCAGATCTGAGCCTGGGAGCTCTCTGGCTAACTAGGGAACCCACT
GCTTAAGCCTCAATAAAGCTTGCCTTGAGTGCTTCAAGTAGTGTGTGCCCGTCTGTTGTGTGACTCTGGT
AACTAGAGATCCCTCAGACCCTTTTAGTCAGTGTGGAAAATCTCTAGCAGTGGCGCCCGAACAGGGACTT
GAAAGCGAAAGGGAAACCAGAGGAGCTCTCTCGACGCAGGACTCGGCTTGCTGAAGCGCGCACGGCAAGA
GGCGAGGGGCGGCGACTGGTGAGTACGCCAAAAATTTTGACTAGCGGAGGCTAGAAGGAGAGAGATGGGT
GCGAGAGCGTCAGTATTAAGCGGGGGAGAATTAGATCGCGATGGGAAAAAATTCGGTTAAGGCCAGGGGG
AAAGAAAAAATATAAATTAAAACATATAGTATGGGCAAGCAGGGAGCTAGAACGATTCGCAGTTAATCCT
GGCCTGTTAGAAACATCAGAAGGCTGTAGACAAATACTGGGACAGCTACAACCATCCCTTCAGACAGGAT
CAGAAGAACTTAGATCATTATATAATACAGTAGCAACCCTCTATTGTGTGCATCAAAGGATAGAGATAAA
AGACACCAAGGAAGCTTTAGACAAGATAGAGGAAGAGCAAAACAAAAGTAAGACCACCGCACAGCAAGCG
GCCGGCCGCTGATCTTCAGACCTGGAGGAGGAGATATGAGGGACAATTGGAGAAGTGAATTATATAAATA
TAAAGTAGTAAAAATTGAACCATTAGGAGTAGCACCCACCAAGGCAAAGAGAAGAGTGGTGCAGAGAGAA
AAAAGAGCAGTGGGAATAGGAGCTTTGTTCCTTGGGTTCTTGGGAGCAGCAGGAAGCACTATGGGCGCAG
CGTCAATGACGCTGACGGTACAGGCCAGACAATTATTGTCTGGTATAGTGCAGCAGCAGAACAATTTGCT
GAGGGCTATTGAGGCGCAACAGCATCTGTTGCAACTCACAGTCTGGGGCATCAAGCAGCTCCAGGCAAGA
ATCCTGGCTGTGGAAAGATACCTAAAGGATCAACAGCTCCTGGGGATTTGGGGTTGCTCTGGAAAACTCA
TTTGCACCACTGCTGTGCCTTGGAATGCTAGTTGGAGTAATAAATCTCTGGAACAGATTTGGAATCACAC
GACCTGGATGGAGTGGGACAGAGAAATTAACAATTACACAAGCTTAATACACTCCTTAATTGAAGAATCG
CAAAACCAGCAAGAAAAGAATGAACAAGAATTATTGGAATTAGATAAATGGGCAAGTTTGTGGAATTGGT
TTAACATAACAAATTGGCTGTGGTATATAAAATTATTCATAATGATAGTAGGAGGCTTGGTAGGTTTAAG
AATAGTTTTTGCTGTACTTTCTATAGTGAATAGAGTTAGGCAGGGATATTCACCATTATCGTTTCAGACC
CACCTCCCAACCCCGAGGGGACCCGACAGGCCCGAAGGAATAGAAGAAGAAGGTGGAGAGAGAGACAGAG
ACAGATCCATTCGATTAGTGAACGGATCTCGACGGTATCGCCGAATTCACAAATGGCAGTATTCATCCAC
AATTTTAAAAGAAAAGGGGGGATTGGGGGGTACAGTGCAGGGGAAAGAATAGTAGACATAATAGCAACAG
ACATACAAACTAAAGAATTACAAAAACAAATTACAAAAATTCAAAATTTTCGGGTTTATTACAGGGACAG
CAGAGATCCAGTTTGGACTAGGCTAGC
